Addgene plasmid #86341: PX458_NCoA2_1
Purpose: Encodes gRNA for 3' target of human NCoA2
Depositing lab: Eric Mendenhall & Richard M. Myers. Depositing organization: University of Alabama in Huntsville. Publication: CETCh-seq: CRISPR epitope tagging ChIP-seq of DNA-binding proteins. Savic D, Partridge EC, Newberry KM, Smith SB, Meadows SK, Roberts BS, Mackiewicz M, Mendenhall EM, Myers RM. Genome Res. 2015 Sep 9. 10.1101/gr.193540.115 PubMed 26355004.
Backbone
  Vector backbone: PX458
  Vector type: CRISPR
Growth in bacteria
  Bacterial resistance: Ampicillin, 100 μg/mL
  Growth temperature: 37°C
  Growth strain: DH5alpha
  Copy number: High Copy
Gene/Insert
  Gene/Insert name: gRNA against NCoA2
  gRNA/shRNA sequence: GGTCAGCTGAAGAAGCAAC
  Species: H. sapiens (human)
  Entrez Gene: NCOA2 (a.k.a. GRIP1, KAT13C, NCoA-2, SRC2, TIF2, bHLHe75)
  Cloning method: Gibson Cloning
  Sequencing primers: 5′ pBR322ori-F
Terms and licenses: Academic/Nonprofit Terms; Industry Terms: Not Available to Industry
Depositor comments: Note: This plasmid is part of the Mendenhall and Meyers CRISPR-based Tagging system to add a tag (currently using FLAG) to endogenous proteins. Please see https://www.addgene.org/crispr/tagging/ for more details.
How to cite: PX458_NCoA2_1 was a gift from Eric Mendenhall & Richard M. Myers (Addgene plasmid # 86341 ; http://n2t.net/addgene:86341 ; RRID:Addgene_86341)
