[The description below was written by a language model from this plasmid's Addgene catalogue record and pLannotate feature annotations shown in this document.]
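Description:
PX458_NCoA2_1 is an all-in-one mammalian CRISPR/Cas9 expression plasmid built on the PX458 backbone, carrying a single guide RNA directed against the 3' end of the human NCOA2 gene (also known as GRIP1, SRC2 or TIF2). It is propagated in E. coli as a high-copy plasmid through a ColE1/pUC-type origin and selected with ampicillin via the β-lactamase gene. The 9.3 kb sequence also contains an M13/f1-type phage origin and a single annotated AAV2 inverted terminal repeat downstream of the expression cassette, a backbone remnant rather than a functional packaging pair. Short bom and rop fragments are likewise annotated as vestigial pieces.

Two transcription units make up the payload. A human U6 RNA polymerase III promoter drives the NCOA2-targeting spacer, inserted by Gibson cloning, fused to the Streptococcus pyogenes guide RNA scaffold; a second, partial scaffold fragment is annotated immediately after it. Downstream, a CMV enhancer, chicken β-actin promoter and hybrid intron drive S. pyogenes Cas9, which the annotation software splits into contiguous N- and C-terminal portions that together form the full coding sequence. This is followed by a nucleoplasmin nuclear localization signal, an EGFP reporter and a bovine growth hormone polyadenylation signal. The linker between Cas9 and EGFP is not annotated in the feature table. EGFP allows transfected cells to be identified or sorted.

According to the depositor notes, the plasmid belongs to a CRISPR-based epitope tagging system in which a cut near the end of the coding region enables insertion of a tag, currently FLAG, into the endogenous protein, supporting ChIP-seq of DNA-binding proteins with a standard tag antibody. The donor template is not part of this construct.
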