Features (pLannotate 1.2.2; 19 found; start..end, strand, type, name):
     17..257     +  promoter       U6 promoter: RNA polymerase III promoter for human U6 snRNA
    285..360     +  misc_RNA       gRNA scaffold: guide RNA scaffold for the Streptococcus pyogenes CRISPR/Cas9 system
    367..410     +  misc_RNA       gRNA scaffold (fragment): guide RNA scaffold for the Streptococcus pyogenes CRISPR/Cas9 system
    457..742     +  enhancer       CMV enhancer: human cytomegalovirus immediate early enhancer; contains an 18-bp deletion relative to the standard CMV enhancer
    744..1021    +  promoter       chicken β-actin promoter: No description available
   1022..1250    +  intron         hybrid intron: hybrid between chicken β-actin (CBA) and minute virus of mice (MMV) introns (Gray et al., 2011)
   1388..2989    +  CDS            Cas9(N): N-terminal portion of Streptococcus pyogenes Cas9 (Zetsche et al., 2015)
   2990..5488    +  CDS            Cas9(C): C-terminal portion of Streptococcus pyogenes Cas9 (Zetsche et al., 2015)
   5489..5536    +  CDS            nucleoplasmin NLS: bipartite nuclear localization signal from nucleoplasmin
   5606..6319    +  CDS            EGFP: EGFP is a basic (constitutively fluorescent) green fluorescent protein published in 1996, derived from Aequorea victoria. It is reported to be a rapidly-maturing weak dimer with moderate acid sensitivity.
   6353..6464    +  polyA_signal   bGH poly(A) signal: bovine growth hormone polyadenylation signal
   6569..6709    +  repeat_region  AAV2 ITR: inverted terminal repeat of adeno-associated virus serotype 2 inverted
   6714..6765    -  misc_feature   bom (fragment): basis of mobility region from pBR322
   6784..7164    +  rep_origin     M13 ori (sequence partly withheld): M13 bacteriophage origin of replication; arrow indicates direction of (+) strand synthesis
   7240..7289    -  misc_feature   bom (fragment): basis of mobility region from pBR322
   7391..7426    -  CDS            rop (fragment): Rop protein, which maintains plasmids at low copy number; rop
   7521..7625    +  promoter       AmpR promoter: bla
   7626..8486    +  CDS            AmpR: β-lactamase; bla; confers resistance to ampicillin, carbenicillin, and related antibiotics
   8657..9245    +  rep_origin     ori: high-copy-number ColE1/pMB1/pBR322/pUC origin of replication
>Addgene plasmid #86341 | PX458_NCoA2_1 | depositor full sequence | sequence record 168222 | Full Sequence
TTTTGCTCACATGTNNGAGGGCCTATTTCCCATGATTCCTTCATATTTGCATATACGATACAAGGCTGTT
AGAGAGATAATTGGAATTAATTTGACTGTAAACACAAAGATATTAGTACAAAATACGTGACGTAGAAAGT
AATAATTTCTTGGGTAGTTTGCAGTTTTAAAATTATGTTTTAAAATGGACTATCATATGCTTACCGTAAC
TTGAAAGTATTTCGATTTCTTGGCTTTATATATCTTGTGGAAAGGACGAAACACCGGTCAGCTGAAGAAG
CAACGTTTTAGAGCTAGAAATAGCAAGTTAAAATAAGGCTAGTCCGTTATCAACTTGAAAAAGTGGCACC
GAGTCGGTGCTTTTTTGTTTTAGAGCTAGAAATAGCAAGTTAAAATAAGGCTAGTCCGTTTTTAGCGCGT
GCGCCAATTCTGCAGACAAATGGCTCTAGAGGTACCCGTTACATAACTTACGGTAAATGGCCCGCCTGGC
TGACCGCCCAACGACCCCCGCCCATTGACGTCAATAGTAACGCCAATAGGGACTTTCCATTGACGTCAAT
GGGTGGAGTATTTACGGTAAACTGCCCACTTGGCAGTACATCAAGTGTATCATATGCCAAGTACGCCCCC
TATTGACGTCAATGACGGTAAATGGCCCGCCTGGCATTGTGCCCAGTACATGACCTTATGGGACTTTCCT
ACTTGGCAGTACATCTACGTATTAGTCATCGCTATTACCATGGTCGAGGTGAGCCCCACGTTCTGCTTCA
CTCTCCCCATCTCCCCCCCCTCCCCACCCCCAATTTTGTATTTATTTATTTTTTAATTATTTTGTGCAGC
GATGGGGGCGGGGGGGGGGGGGGGGCGCGCGCCAGGCGGGGCGGGGCGGGGCGAGGGGCGGGGCGGGGCG
AGGCGGAGAGGTGCGGCGGCAGCCAATCAGAGCGGCGCGCTCCGAAAGTTTCCTTTTATGGCGAGGCGGC
GGCGGCGGCGGCCCTATAAAAAGCGAAGCGCGCGGCGGGCGGGAGTCGCTGCGACGCTGCCTTCGCCCCG
TGCCCCGCTCCGCCGCCGCCTCGCGCCGCCCGCCCCGGCTCTGACTGACCGCGTTACTCCCACAGGTGAG
CGGGCGGGACGGCCCTTCTCCTCCGGGCTGTAATTAGCTGAGCAAGAGGTAAGGGTTTAAGGGATGGTTG
GTTGGTGGGGTATTAATGTTTAATTACCTGGAGCACCTGCCTGAAATCACTTTTTTTCAGGTTGGACCGG
TGCCACCATGGACTATAAGGACCACGACGGAGACTACAAGGATCATGATATTGATTACAAAGACGATGAC
GATAAGATGGCCCCAAAGAAGAAGCGGAAGGTCGGTATCCACGGAGTCCCAGCAGCCGACAAGAAGTACA
GCATCGGCCTGGACATCGGCACCAACTCTGTGGGCTGGGCCGTGATCACCGACGAGTACAAGGTGCCCAG
CAAGAAATTCAAGGTGCTGGGCAACACCGACCGGCACAGCATCAAGAAGAACCTGATCGGAGCCCTGCTG
TTCGACAGCGGCGAAACAGCCGAGGCCACCCGGCTGAAGAGAACCGCCAGAAGAAGATACACCAGACGGA
AGAACCGGATCTGCTATCTGCAAGAGATCTTCAGCAACGAGATGGCCAAGGTGGACGACAGCTTCTTCCA
CAGACTGGAAGAGTCCTTCCTGGTGGAAGAGGATAAGAAGCACGAGCGGCACCCCATCTTCGGCAACATC
GTGGACGAGGTGGCCTACCACGAGAAGTACCCCACCATCTACCACCTGAGAAAGAAACTGGTGGACAGCA
CCGACAAGGCCGACCTGCGGCTGATCTATCTGGCCCTGGCCCACATGATCAAGTTCCGGGGCCACTTCCT
GATCGAGGGCGACCTGAACCCCGACAACAGCGACGTGGACAAGCTGTTCATCCAGCTGGTGCAGACCTAC
AACCAGCTGTTCGAGGAAAACCCCATCAACGCCAGCGGCGTGGACGCCAAGGCCATCCTGTCTGCCAGAC
TGAGCAAGAGCAGACGGCTGGAAAATCTGATCGCCCAGCTGCCCGGCGAGAAGAAGAATGGCCTGTTCGG
AAACCTGATTGCCCTGAGCCTGGGCCTGACCCCCAACTTCAAGAGCAACTTCGACCTGGCCGAGGATGCC
AAACTGCAGCTGAGCAAGGACACCTACGACGACGACCTGGACAACCTGCTGGCCCAGATCGGCGACCAGT
ACGCCGACCTGTTTCTGGCCGCCAAGAACCTGTCCGACGCCATCCTGCTGAGCGACATCCTGAGAGTGAA
CACCGAGATCACCAAGGCCCCCCTGAGCGCCTCTATGATCAAGAGATACGACGAGCACCACCAGGACCTG
ACCCTGCTGAAAGCTCTCGTGCGGCAGCAGCTGCCTGAGAAGTACAAAGAGATTTTCTTCGACCAGAGCA
AGAACGGCTACGCCGGCTACATTGACGGCGGAGCCAGCCAGGAAGAGTTCTACAAGTTCATCAAGCCCAT
CCTGGAAAAGATGGACGGCACCGAGGAACTGCTCGTGAAGCTGAACAGAGAGGACCTGCTGCGGAAGCAG
CGGACCTTCGACAACGGCAGCATCCCCCACCAGATCCACCTGGGAGAGCTGCACGCCATTCTGCGGCGGC
AGGAAGATTTTTACCCATTCCTGAAGGACAACCGGGAAAAGATCGAGAAGATCCTGACCTTCCGCATCCC
CTACTACGTGGGCCCTCTGGCCAGGGGAAACAGCAGATTCGCCTGGATGACCAGAAAGAGCGAGGAAACC
ATCACCCCCTGGAACTTCGAGGAAGTGGTGGACAAGGGCGCTTCCGCCCAGAGCTTCATCGAGCGGATGA
CCAACTTCGATAAGAACCTGCCCAACGAGAAGGTGCTGCCCAAGCACAGCCTGCTGTACGAGTACTTCAC
CGTGTATAACGAGCTGACCAAAGTGAAATACGTGACCGAGGGAATGAGAAAGCCCGCCTTCCTGAGCGGC
GAGCAGAAAAAGGCCATCGTGGACCTGCTGTTCAAGACCAACCGGAAAGTGACCGTGAAGCAGCTGAAAG
AGGACTACTTCAAGAAAATCGAGTGCTTCGACTCCGTGGAAATCTCCGGCGTGGAAGATCGGTTCAACGC
CTCCCTGGGCACATACCACGATCTGCTGAAAATTATCAAGGACAAGGACTTCCTGGACAATGAGGAAAAC
GAGGACATTCTGGAAGATATCGTGCTGACCCTGACACTGTTTGAGGACAGAGAGATGATCGAGGAACGGC
TGAAAACCTATGCCCACCTGTTCGACGACAAAGTGATGAAGCAGCTGAAGCGGCGGAGATACACCGGCTG
GGGCAGGCTGAGCCGGAAGCTGATCAACGGCATCCGGGACAAGCAGTCCGGCAAGACAATCCTGGATTTC
CTGAAGTCCGACGGCTTCGCCAACAGAAACTTCATGCAGCTGATCCACGACGACAGCCTGACCTTTAAAG
AGGACATCCAGAAAGCCCAGGTGTCCGGCCAGGGCGATAGCCTGCACGAGCACATTGCCAATCTGGCCGG
CAGCCCCGCCATTAAGAAGGGCATCCTGCAGACAGTGAAGGTGGTGGACGAGCTCGTGAAAGTGATGGGC
CGGCACAAGCCCGAGAACATCGTGATCGAAATGGCCAGAGAGAACCAGACCACCCAGAAGGGACAGAAGA
ACAGCCGCGAGAGAATGAAGCGGATCGAAGAGGGCATCAAAGAGCTGGGCAGCCAGATCCTGAAAGAACA
CCCCGTGGAAAACACCCAGCTGCAGAACGAGAAGCTGTACCTGTACTACCTGCAGAATGGGCGGGATATG
TACGTGGACCAGGAACTGGACATCAACCGGCTGTCCGACTACGATGTGGACCATATCGTGCCTCAGAGCT
TTCTGAAGGACGACTCCATCGACAACAAGGTGCTGACCAGAAGCGACAAGAACCGGGGCAAGAGCGACAA
CGTGCCCTCCGAAGAGGTCGTGAAGAAGATGAAGAACTACTGGCGGCAGCTGCTGAACGCCAAGCTGATT
ACCCAGAGAAAGTTCGACAATCTGACCAAGGCCGAGAGAGGCGGCCTGAGCGAACTGGATAAGGCCGGCT
TCATCAAGAGACAGCTGGTGGAAACCCGGCAGATCACAAAGCACGTGGCACAGATCCTGGACTCCCGGAT
GAACACTAAGTACGACGAGAATGACAAGCTGATCCGGGAAGTGAAAGTGATCACCCTGAAGTCCAAGCTG
GTGTCCGATTTCCGGAAGGATTTCCAGTTTTACAAAGTGCGCGAGATCAACAACTACCACCACGCCCACG
ACGCCTACCTGAACGCCGTCGTGGGAACCGCCCTGATCAAAAAGTACCCTAAGCTGGAAAGCGAGTTCGT
GTACGGCGACTACAAGGTGTACGACGTGCGGAAGATGATCGCCAAGAGCGAGCAGGAAATCGGCAAGGCT
ACCGCCAAGTACTTCTTCTACAGCAACATCATGAACTTTTTCAAGACCGAGATTACCCTGGCCAACGGCG
AGATCCGGAAGCGGCCTCTGATCGAGACAAACGGCGAAACCGGGGAGATCGTGTGGGATAAGGGCCGGGA
TTTTGCCACCGTGCGGAAAGTGCTGAGCATGCCCCAAGTGAATATCGTGAAAAAGACCGAGGTGCAGACA
GGCGGCTTCAGCAAAGAGTCTATCCTGCCCAAGAGGAACAGCGATAAGCTGATCGCCAGAAAGAAGGACT
GGGACCCTAAGAAGTACGGCGGCTTCGACAGCCCCACCGTGGCCTATTCTGTGCTGGTGGTGGCCAAAGT
GGAAAAGGGCAAGTCCAAGAAACTGAAGAGTGTGAAAGAGCTGCTGGGGATCACCATCATGGAAAGAAGC
AGCTTCGAGAAGAATCCCATCGACTTTCTGGAAGCCAAGGGCTACAAAGAAGTGAAAAAGGACCTGATCA
TCAAGCTGCCTAAGTACTCCCTGTTCGAGCTGGAAAACGGCCGGAAGAGAATGCTGGCCTCTGCCGGCGA
ACTGCAGAAGGGAAACGAACTGGCCCTGCCCTCCAAATATGTGAACTTCCTGTACCTGGCCAGCCACTAT
GAGAAGCTGAAGGGCTCCCCCGAGGATAATGAGCAGAAACAGCTGTTTGTGGAACAGCACAAGCACTACC
TGGACGAGATCATCGAGCAGATCAGCGAGTTCTCCAAGAGAGTGATCCTGGCCGACGCTAATCTGGACAA
AGTGCTGTCCGCCTACAACAAGCACCGGGATAAGCCCATCAGAGAGCAGGCCGAGAATATCATCCACCTG
TTTACCCTGACCAATCTGGGAGCCCCTGCCGCCTTCAAGTACTTTGACACCACCATCGACCGGAAGAGGT
ACACCAGCACCAAAGAGGTGCTGGACGCCACCCTGATCCACCAGAGCATCACCGGCCTGTACGAGACACG
GATCGACCTGTCTCAGCTGGGAGGCGACAAAAGGCCGGCGGCCACGAAAAAGGCCGGCCAGGCAAAAAAG
AAAAAGGAATTCGGCAGTGGAGAGGGCAGAGGAAGTCTGCTAACATGCGGTGACGTCGAGGAGAATCCTG
GCCCAGTGAGCAAGGGCGAGGAGCTGTTCACCGGGGTGGTGCCCATCCTGGTCGAGCTGGACGGCGACGT
AAACGGCCACAAGTTCAGCGTGTCCGGCGAGGGCGAGGGCGATGCCACCTACGGCAAGCTGACCCTGAAG
TTCATCTGCACCACCGGCAAGCTGCCCGTGCCCTGGCCCACCCTCGTGACCACCCTGACCTACGGCGTGC
AGTGCTTCAGCCGCTACCCCGACCACATGAAGCAGCACGACTTCTTCAAGTCCGCCATGCCCGAAGGCTA
CGTCCAGGAGCGCACCATCTTCTTCAAGGACGACGGCAACTACAAGACCCGCGCCGAGGTGAAGTTCGAG
GGCGACACCCTGGTGAACCGCATCGAGCTGAAGGGCATCGACTTCAAGGAGGACGGCAACATCCTGGGGC
ACAAGCTGGAGTACAACTACAACAGCCACAACGTCTATATCATGGCCGACAAGCAGAAGAACGGCATCAA
GGTGAACTTCAAGATCCGCCACAACATCGAGGACGGCAGCGTGCAGCTCGCCGACCACTACCAGCAGAAC
ACCCCCATCGGCGACGGCCCCGTGCTGCTGCCCGACAACCACTACCTGAGCACCCAGTCCGCCCTGAGCA
AAGACCCCAACGAGAAGCGCGATCACATGGTCCTGCTGGAGTTCGTGACCGCCGCCGGGATCACTCTCGG
CATGGACGAGCTGTACAAGGAATTCTAACTAGAGCTCGCTGATCAGCCTCGACTGTGCCTTCTAGTTGCC
AGCCATCTGTTGTTTGCCCCTCCCCCGTGCCTTCCTTGACCCTGGAAGGTGCCACTCCCACTGTCCTTTC
CTAATAAAATGAGGAAATTGCATCGCATTGTCTGAGTAGGTGTCATTCTATTCTGGGGGGTGGGGTGGGG
CAGGACAGCAAGGGGGAGGATTGGGAAGAGAATAGCAGGCATGCTGGGGAGCGGCCGCAGGAACCCCTAG
TGATGGAGTTGGCCACTCCCTCTCTGCGCGCTCGCTCGCTCACTGAGGCCGGGCGACCAAAGGTCGCCCG
ACGCCCGGGCTTTGCCCGGGCGGCCTCAGTGAGCGAGCGAGCGCGCAGCTGCCTGCAGGGGCGCCTGATG
CGGTATTTTCTCCTTACGCATCTGTGCGGTATTTCACACCGCATA
[142 nt withheld, positions 6766-6907]
C
[141 nt withheld, positions 6909-7049]
CCTTTGACGTTGGAGTCCACGTTCTTT
[37 nt withheld, positions 7077-7113]
ACCCTATCTCGGGCTATTCTTTTGATTTATAAGGGATTTTGCCGATTTCGGCCTATTGGTTAAAAAATGA
GCTGATTTAACAAAAATTTAACGCGAATTTTAACAAAATATTAACGTTTACAATTTTATGGTGCACTCTC
AGTACAATCTGCTCTGATGCCGCATAGTTAAGCCAGCCCCGACACCCGCCAACACCCGCTGACGCGCCCT
GACGGGCTTGTCTGCTCCCGGCATCCGCTTACAGACAAGCTGTGACCGTCTCCGGGAGCTGCATGTGTCA
GAGGTTTTCACCGTCATCACCGAAACGCGCGAGACGAAAGGGCCTCGTGATACGCCTATTTTTATAGGTT
AATGTCATGATAATAATGGTTTCTTAGACGTCAGGTGGCACTTTTCGGGGAAATGTGCGCGGAACCCCTA
TTTGTTTATTTTTCTAAATACATTCAAATATGTATCCGCTCATGAGACAATAACCCTGATAAATGCTTCA
ATAATATTGAAAAAGGAAGAGTATGAGTATTCAACATTTCCGTGTCGCCCTTATTCCCTTTTTTGCGGCA
TTTTGCCTTCCTGTTTTTGCTCACCCAGAAACGCTGGTGAAAGTAAAAGATGCTGAAGATCAGTTGGGTG
CACGAGTGGGTTACATCGAACTGGATCTCAACAGCGGTAAGATCCTTGAGAGTTTTCGCCCCGAAGAACG
TTTTCCAATGATGAGCACTTTTAAAGTTCTGCTATGTGGCGCGGTATTATCCCGTATTGACGCCGGGCAA
GAGCAACTCGGTCGCCGCATACACTATTCTCAGAATGACTTGGTTGAGTACTCACCAGTCACAGAAAAGC
ATCTTACGGATGGCATGACAGTAAGAGAATTATGCAGTGCTGCCATAACCATGAGTGATAACACTGCGGC
CAACTTACTTCTGACAACGATCGGAGGACCGAAGGAGCTAACCGCTTTTTTGCACAACATGGGGGATCAT
GTAACTCGCCTTGATCGTTGGGAACCGGAGCTGAATGAAGCCATACCAAACGACGAGCGTGACACCACGA
TGCCTGTAGCAATGGCAACAACGTTGCGCAAACTATTAACTGGCGAACTACTTACTCTAGCTTCCCGGCA
ACAATTAATAGACTGGATGGAGGCGGATAAAGTTGCAGGACCACTTCTGCGCTCGGCCCTTCCGGCTGGC
TGGTTTATTGCTGATAAATCTGGAGCCGGTGAGCGTGGAAGCCGCGGTATCATTGCAGCACTGGGGCCAG
ATGGTAAGCCCTCCCGTATCGTAGTTATCTACACGACGGGGAGTCAGGCAACTATGGATGAACGAAATAG
ACAGATCGCTGAGATAGGTGCCTCACTGATTAAGCATTGGTAACTGTCAGACCAAGTTTACTCATATATA
CTTTAGATTGATTTAAAACTTCATTTTTAATTTAAAAGGATCTAGGTGAAGATCCTTTTTGATAATCTCA
TGACCAAAATCCCTTAACGTGAGTTTTCGTTCCACTGAGCGTCAGACCCCGTAGAAAAGATCAAAGGATC
TTCTTGAGATCCTTTTTTTCTGCGCGTAATCTGCTGCTTGCAAACAAAAAAACCACCGCTACCAGCGGTG
GTTTGTTTGCCGGATCAAGAGCTACCAACTCTTTTTCCGAAGGTAACTGGCTTCAGCAGAGCGCAGATAC
CAAATACTGTCCTTCTAGTGTAGCCGTAGTTAGGCCACCACTTCAAGAACTCTGTAGCACCGCCTACATA
CCTCGCTCTGCTAATCCTGTTACCAGTGGCTGCTGCCAGTGGCGATAAGTCGTGTCTTACCGGGTTGGAC
TCAAGACGATAGTTACCGGATAAGGCGCAGCGGTCGGGCTGAACGGGGGGTTCGTGCACACAGCCCAGCT
TGGAGCGAACGACCTACACCGAACTGAGATACCTACAGCGTGAGCTATGAGAAAGCGCCACGCTTCCCGA
AGGGAGAAAGGCGGACAGGTATCCGGTAAGCGGCAGGGTCGGAACAGGAGAGCGCACGAGGGAGCTTCCA
GGGGGAAACGCCTGGTATCTTTATAGTCCTGTCGGGTTTCGCCACCTCTGACTTGAGCGTCGATTTTTGT
GATGCTCGTCAGGGGGGCGGAGCCTATGGAAAAACGCCAGCAACGCGGCCTTTTTACGGTTCCTGGCCTT
TTGCTGGCC
