>Addgene plasmid #86341 | PX458_NCoA2_1 | addgene partial sequence | sequence record 170888 | Addgene Partial NGS Result
GACTATAAGGACCACGACGGAGACTACAAGGATCATGATATTGATTACAAAGACGATGACGATAAGATGG
CCCCAAAGAAGAAGCGGAAGGTCGGTATCCACGGAGTCCCAGCAGCCGACAAGAAGTACAGCATCGGCCT
GGACATCGGCACCAACTCTGTGGGCTGGGCCGTGATCACCGACGAGTACAAGGTGCCCAGCAAGAAATTC
AAGGTGCTGGGCAACACCGACCGGCACAGCATCAAGAAGAACCTGATCGGAGCCCTGCTGTTCGACAGCG
GCGAAACAGCCGAGGCCACCCGGCTGAAGAGAACCGCCAGAAGAAGATACACCAGACGGAAGAACCGGAT
CTGCTATCTGCAAGAGATCTTCAGCAACGAGATGGCCAAGGTGGACGACAGCTTCTTCCACAGACTGGAA
GAGTCCTTCCTGGTGGAAGAGGATAAGAAGCACGAGCGGCACCCCATCTTCGGCAACATCGTGGACGAGG
TGGCCTACCACGAGAAGTACCCCACCATCTACCACCTGAGAAAGAAACTGGTGGACAGCACCGACAAGGC
CGACCTGCGGCTGATCTATCTGGCCCTGGCCCACATGATCAAGTTCCGGGGCCACTTCCTGATCGAGGGC
GACCTGAACCCCGACAACAGCGACGTGGACAAGCTGTTCATCCAGCTGGTGCAGACCTACAACCAGCTGT
TCGAGGAAAACCCCATCAACGCCAGCGGCGTGGACGCCAAGGCCATCCTGTCTGCCAGACTGAGCAAGAG
CAGACGGCTGGAAAATCTGATCGCCCAGCTGCCCGGCGAGAAGAAGAATGGCCTGTTCGGAAACCTGATT
GCCCTGAGCCTGGGCCTGACCCCCAACTTCAAGAGCAACTTCGACCTGGCCGAGGATGCCAAACTGCAGC
TGAGCAAGGACACCTACGACGACGACCTGGACAACCTGCTGGCCCAGATCGGCGACCAGTACGCCGACCT
GTTTCTGGCCGCCAAGAACCTGTCCGACGCCATCCTGCTGAGCGACATCCTGAGAGTGAACACCGAGATC
ACCAAGGCCCCCCTGAGCGCCTCTATGATCAAGAGATACGACGAGCACCACCAGGACCTGACCCTGCTGA
AAGCTCTCGTGCGGCAGCAGCTGCCTGAGAAGTACAAAGAGATTTTCTTCGACCAGAGCAAGAACGGCTA
CGCCGGCTACATTGACGGCGGAGCCAGCCAGGAAGAGTTCTACAAGTTCATCAAGCCCATCCTGGAAAAG
ATGGACGGCACCGAGGAACTGCTCGTGAAGCTGAACAGAGAGGACCTGCTGCGGAAGCAGCGGACCTTCG
ACAACGGCAGCATCCCCCACCAGATCCACCTGGGAGAGCTGCACGCCATTCTGCGGCGGCAGGAAGATTT
TTACCCATTCCTGAAGGACAACCGGGAAAAGATCGAGAAGATCCTGACCTTCCGCATCCCCTACTACGTG
GGCCCTCTGGCCAGGGGAAACAGCAGATTCGCCTGGATGACCAGAAAGAGCGAGGAAACCATCACCCCCT
GGAACTTCGAGGAAGTGGTGGACAAGGGCGCTTCCGCCCAGAGCTTCATCGAGCGGATGACCAACTTCGA
TAAGAACCTGCCCAACGAGAAGGTGCTGCCCAAGCACAGCCTGCTGTACGAGTACTTCACCGTGTATAAC
GAGCTGACCAAAGTGAAATACGTGACCGAGGGAATGAGAAAGCCCGCCTTCCTGAGCGGCGAGCAGAAAA
AGGCCATCGTGGACCTGCTGTTCAAGACCAACCGGAAAGTGACCGTGAAGCAGCTGAAAGAGGACTACTT
CAAGAAAATCGAGTGCTTCGACTCCGTGGAAATCTCCGGCGTGGAAGATCGGTTCAACGCCTCCCTGGGC
ACATACCACGATCTGCTGAAAATTATCAAGGACAAGGACTTCCTGGACAATGAGGAAAACGAGGACATTC
TGGAAGATATCGTGCTGACCCTGACACTGTTTGAGGACAGAGAGATGATCGAGGAACGGCTGAAAACCTA
TGCCCACCTGTTCGACGACAAAGTGATGAAGCAGCTGAAGCGGCGGAGATACACCGGCTGGGGCAGGCTG
AGCCGGAAGCTGATCAACGGCATCCGGGACAAGCAGTCCGGCAAGACAATCCTGGATTTCCTGAAGTCCG
ACGGCTTCGCCAACAGAAACTTCATGCAGCTGATCCACGACGACAGCCTGACCTTTAAAGAGGACATCCA
GAAAGCCCAGGTGTCCGGCCAGGGCGATAGCCTGCACGAGCACATTGCCAATCTGGCCGGCAGCCCCGCC
ATTAAGAAGGGCATCCTGCAGACAGTGAAGGTGGTGGACGAGCTCGTGAAAGTGATGGGCCGGCACAAGC
CCGAGAACATCGTGATCGAAATGGCCAGAGAGAACCAGACCACCCAGAAGGGACAGAAGAACAGCCGCGA
GAGAATGAAGCGGATCGAAGAGGGCATCAAAGAGCTGGGCAGCCAGATCCTGAAAGAACACCCCGTGGAA
AACACCCAGCTGCAGAACGAGAAGCTGTACCTGTACTACCTGCAGAATGGGCGGGATATGTACGTGGACC
AGGAACTGGACATCAACCGGCTGTCCGACTACGATGTGGACCATATCGTGCCTCAGAGCTTTCTGAAGGA
CGACTCCATCGACAACAAGGTGCTGACCAGAAGCGACAAGAACCGGGGCAAGAGCGACAACGTGCCCTCC
GAAGAGGTCGTGAAGAAGATGAAGAACTACTGGCGGCAGCTGCTGAACGCCAAGCTGATTACCCAGAGAA
AGTTCGACAATCTGACCAAGGCCGAGAGAGGCGGCCTGAGCGAACTGGATAAGGCCGGCTTCATCAAGAG
ACAGCTGGTGGAAACCCGGCAGATCACAAAGCACGTGGCACAGATCCTGGACTCCCGGATGAACACTAAG
TACGACGAGAATGACAAGCTGATCCGGGAAGTGAAAGTGATCACCCTGAAGTCCAAGCTGGTGTCCGATT
TCCGGAAGGATTTCCAGTTTTACAAAGTGCGCGAGATCAACAACTACCACCACGCCCACGACGCCTACCT
GAACGCCGTCGTGGGAACCGCCCTGATCAAAAAGTACCCTAAGCTGGAAAGCGAGTTCGTGTACGGCGAC
TACAAGGTGTACGACGTGCGGAAGATGATCGCCAAGAGCGAGCAGGAAATCGGCAAGGCTACCGCCAAGT
ACTTCTTCTACAGCAACATCATGAACTTTTTCAAGACCGAGATTACCCTGGCCAACGGCGAGATCCGGAA
GCGGCCTCTGATCGAGACAAACGGCGAAACCGGGGAGATCGTGTGGGATAAGGGCCGGGATTTTGCCACC
GTGCGGAAAGTGCTGAGCATGCCCCAAGTGAATATCGTGAAAAAGACCGAGGTGCAGACAGGCGGCTTCA
GCAAAGAGTCTATCCTGCCCAAGAGGAACAGCGATAAGCTGATCGCCAGAAAGAAGGACTGGGACCCTAA
GAAGTACGGCGGCTTCGACAGCCCCACCGTGGCCTATTCTGTGCTGGTGGTGGCCAAAGTGGAAAAGGGC
AAGTCCAAGAAACTGAAGAGTGTGAAAGAGCTGCTGGGGATCACCATCATGGAAAGAAGCAGCTTCGAGA
AGAATCCCATCGACTTTCTGGAAGCCAAGGGCTACAAAGAAGTGAAAAAGGACCTGATCATCAAGCTGCC
TAAGTACTCCCTGTTCGAGCTGGAAAACGGCCGGAAGAGAATGCTGGCCTCTGCCGGCGAACTGCAGAAG
GGAAACGAACTGGCCCTGCCCTCCAAATATGTGAACTTCCTGTACCTGGCCAGCCACTATGAGAAGCTGA
AGGGCTCCCCCGAGGATAATGAGCAGAAACAGCTGTTTGTGGAACAGCACAAGCACTACCTGGACGAGAT
CATCGAGCAGATCAGCGAGTTCTCCAAGAGAGTGATCCTGGCCGACGCTAATCTGGACAAAGTGCTGTCC
GCCTACAACAAGCACCGGGATAAGCCCATCAGAGAGCAGGCCGAGAATATCATCCACCTGTTTACCCTGA
CCAATCTGGGAGCCCCTGCCGCCTTCAAGTACTTTGACACCACCATCGACCGGAAGAGGTACACCAGCAC
CAAAGAGGTGCTGGACGCCACCCTGATCCACCAGAGCATCACCGGCCTGTACGAGACACGGATCGACCTG
TCTCAGCTGGGAGGCGACAAAAGGCCGGCGGCCACGAAAAAGGCCGGCCAGGCAAAAAAGAAAAAGGAAT
TCGGCAGTGGAGAGGGCAGAGGAAGTCTGCTAACATGCGGTGACGTCGAGGAGAATCCTGGCCCAGTGAG
CAAGGGCGAGGAGCTGTTCACCGGGGTGGTGCCCATCCTGGTCGAGCTGGACGGCGACGTAAACGGCCAC
AAGTTCAGCGTGTCCGGCGAGGGCGAGGGCGATGCCACCTACGGCAAGCTGACCCTGAAGTTCATCTGCA
CCACCGGCAAGCTGCCCGTGCCCTGGCCCACCCTCGTGACCACCCTGACCTACGGCGTGCAGTGCTTCAG
CCGCTACCCCGACCACATGAAGCAGCACGACTTCTTCAAGTCCGCCATGCCCGAAGGCTACGTCCAGGAG
CGCACCATCTTCTTCAAGGACGACGGCAACTACAAGACCCGCGCCGAGGTGAAGTTCGAGGGCGACACCC
TGGTGAACCGCATCGAGCTGAAGGGCATCGACTTCAAGGAGGACGGCAACATCCTGGGGCACAAGCTGGA
GTACAACTACAACAGCCACAACGTCTATATCATGGCCGACAAGCAGAAGAACGGCATCAAGGTGAACTTC
AAGATCCGCCACAACATCGAGGACGGCAGCGTGCAGCTCGCCGACCACTACCAGCAGAACACCCCCATCG
GCGACGGCCCCGTGCTGCTGCCCGACAACCACTACCTGAGCACCCAGTCCGCCCTGAGCAAAGACCCCAA
CGAGAAGCGCGATCACATGGTCCTGCTGGAGTTCGTGACCGCCGCCGGGATCACTCTCGGCATGGACGAG
CTGTACAAGGAATTCTAACTAGAGCTCGCTGATCAGCCTCGACTGTGCCTTCTAGTTGCCAGCCATCTGT
TGTTTGCCCCTCCCCCGTGCCTTCCTTGACCCTGGAAGGTGCCACTCCCACTGTCCTTTCCTAATAAAAT
GAGGAAATTGCATCGCATTGTCTGAGTAGGTGTCATTCTATTCTGGGGGGTGGGGTGGGGCAGGACAGCA
AGGGGGAGGATTGGGAAGAGAATAGCAGGCATGCTGGGGAGCGGCCGCAGGAACCCCTAGTGATGGAGTT
GGCCACTCCCTCTCTGCGCGCTCGCTCGCTCACTGAGGCCGGGCGACCAAAGGTCGCCCGACGCCCGGGC
TTTGCCCGGGCGGCCTCAGTGAGCGAGCGAGCGCGCAGCTGCCTGCAGGGGCGCCTGATGCGGTATTTTC
TCCTTACGCATCTGTGCGGTATTTCACACCGCATA
[95 nt withheld, positions 5496-5590]
T
[46 nt withheld, positions 5592-5637]
C
[141 nt withheld, positions 5639-5779]
CCTTTGACGTTGGAGTCCACGTTCTTT
[37 nt withheld, positions 5807-5843]
ACTCTATCTCGGGCTATTCTTTTGATTTATAAGGGATTTTGCCGATTTCGGTCTATTGGTTAAAAAATGA
GCTGATTTAACAAAAATTTAACGCGAATTTTAACAAAATATTAACGTTTACAATTTTATGGTGCACTCTC
AGTACAATCTGCTCTGATGCCGCATAGTTAAGCCAGCCCCGACACCCGCCAACACCCGCTGACGCGCCCT
GACGGGCTTGTCTGCTCCCGGCATCCGCTTACAGACAAGCTGTGACCGTCTCCGGGAGCTGCATGTGTCA
GAGGTTTTCACCGTCATCACCGAAACGCGCGAGACGAAAGGGCCTCGTGATACGCCTATTTTTATAGGTT
AATGTCATGATAATAATGGTTTCTTAGACGTCAGGTGGCACTTTTCGGGGAAATGTGCGCGGAACCCCTA
TTTGTTTATTTTTCTAAATACATTCAAATATGTATCCGCTCATGAGACAATAACCCTGATAAATGCTTCA
ATAATATTGAAAAAGGAAGAGTATGAGTATTCAACATTTCCGTGTCGCCCTTATTCCCTTTTTTGCGGCA
TTTTGCCTTCCTGTTTTTGCTCACCCAGAAACGCTGGTGAAAGTAAAAGATGCTGAAGATCAGTTGGGTG
CACGAGTGGGTTACATCGAACTGGATCTCAACAGCGGTAAGATCCTTGAGAGTTTTCGCCCCGAAGAACG
TTTTCCAATGATGAGCACTTTTAAAGTTCTGCTATGTGGCGCGGTATTATCCCGTATTGACGCCGGGCAA
GAGCAACTCGGTCGCCGCATACACTATTCTCAGAATGACTTGGTTGAGTACTCACCAGTCACAGAAAAGC
ATCTTACGGATGGCATGACAGTAAGAGAATTATGCAGTGCTGCCATAACCATGAGTGATAACACTGCGGC
CAACTTACTTCTGACAACGATCGGAGGACCGAAGGAGCTAACCGCTTTTTTGCACAACATGGGGGATCAT
GTAACTCGCCTTGATCGTTGGGAACCGGAGCTGAATGAAGCCATACCAAACGACGAGCGTGACACCACGA
TGCCTGTAGCAATGGCAACAACGTTGCGCAAACTATTAACTGGCGAACTACTTACTCTAGCTTCCCGGCA
ACAATTAATAGACTGGATGGAGGCGGATAAAGTTGCAGGACCACTTCTGCGCTCGGCCCTTCCGGCTGGC
TGGTTTATTGCTGATAAATCTGGAGCCGGTGAGCGTGGAAGCCGCGGTATCATTGCAGCACTGGGGCCAG
ATGGTAAGCCCTCCCGTATCGTAGTTATCTACACGACGGGGAGTCAGGCAACTATGGATGAACGAAATAG
ACAGATCGCTGAGATAGGTGCCTCACTGATTAAGCATTGGTAACTGTCAGACCAAGTTTACTCATATATA
CTTTAGATTGATTTAAAACTTCATTTTTAATTTAAAAGGATCTAGGTGAAGATCCTTTTTGATAATCTCA
TGACCAAAATCCCTTAACGTGAGTTTTCGTTCCACTGAGCGTCAGACCCCGTAGAAAAGATCAAAGGATC
TTCTTGAGATCCTTTTTTTCTGCGCGTAATCTGCTGCTTGCAAACAAAAAAACCACCGCTACCAGCGGTG
GTTTGTTTGCCGGATCAAGAGCTACCAACTCTTTTTCCGAAGGTAACTGGCTTCAGCAGAGCGCAGATAC
CAAATACTGTTCTTCTAGTGTAGCCGTAGTTAGGCCACCACTTCAAGAACTCTGTAGCACCGCCTACATA
CCTCGCTCTGCTAATCCTGTTACCAGTGGCTGCTGCCAGTGGCGATAAGTCGTGTCTTACCGGGTTGGAC
TCAAGACGATAGTTACCGGATAAGGCGCAGCGGTCGGGCTGAACGGGGGGTTCGTGCACACAGCCCAGCT
TGGAGCGAACGACCTACACCGAACTGAGATACCTACAGCGTGAGCTATGAGAAAGCGCCACGCTTCCCGA
AGGGAGAAAGGCGGACAGGTATCCGGTAAGCGGCAGGGTCGGAACAGGAGAGCGCACGAGGGAGCTTCCA
GGGGGAAACGCCTGGTATCTTTATAGTCCTGTCGGGTTTCGCCACCTCTGACTTGAGCGTCGATTTTTGT
GATGCTCGTCAGGGGGGCGGAGCCTATGGAAAAACGCCAGCAACGCGGCCTTTTTACGGTTCCTGGCCTT
TTGCTGGCCTTTTGCTCACATGTGAGGGCCTATTTCCCATGATTCCTTCATATTTGCATATACGATACAA
GGCTGTTAGAGAGATAATTGGAATTAATTTGACTGTAAACACAAAGATATTAGTACAAAATACGTGACGT
AGAAAGTAATAATTTCTTGGGTAGTTTGCAGTTTTAAAATTATGTTTTAAAATGGACTATCATATGCTTA
CCGTAACTTGAAAGTATTTCGATTTCTTGGCTTTATATATCTTGTGGAAAGGACGAAACACCGGTCAGCT
GAAGAAGCAACGTTTTAGAGCTAGAAATAGCAAGTTAAAATAAGGCTAGTCCGTTATCAACTTGAAAAAG
TGGCACCGAGTCGGTGCTTTTTTGTTTTAGAGCTAGAAATAGCAAGTTAAAATAAGGCTAGTCCGTTTTT
AGCGCGTGCGCCAATTCTGCAGACAAATGGCTCTAGAGGTACC
